Addgene plasmid #39400: TAL2042
Depositing lab: Keith Joung. Depositing organization: Massachusetts General Hospital. Publication: FLASH assembly of TALENs for high-throughput genome editing. Reyon D, Tsai SQ, Khayter C, Foden JA, Sander JD, Joung JK. Nat Biotechnol. 2012 Apr 8. doi: 10.1038/nbt.2170. PubMed 22484455.
Backbone
  Vector backbone: JDS74
  Backbone manufacturer: Joung lab (Addgene Plasmid # 32288)
  Backbone size w/o insert (bp): 6447
  Vector type: Mammalian Expression ; T7
Growth in bacteria
  Bacterial resistance: Ampicillin, 100 μg/mL
  Growth temperature: 37°C
  Growth strain: XL1 Blue
  Copy number: High Copy
Gene/Insert
  Gene/Insert name: eGFP-TALEN-22-Left
  Species: H. sapiens (human)
  Insert size (bp): 1334
  Promoter: CMV
  Tag / fusion protein: 3X Flag (N terminal on backbone); WT FOKI (C terminal on backbone)
  Cloning method: Restriction Enzyme; 5′ cloning site BsmBI (destroyed during cloning); 3′ cloning site BsmBI (destroyed during cloning)
  Sequencing primers: 5′ CMV-F
Terms and licenses: Academic/Nonprofit Terms; Industry Terms: Not Available to Industry
Depositor comments: Target binding site: TGGTGCCCATCCTGG To reduce the chance of recombination in this plasmid, do not grow in liquid culture for more than 12-14 hours. It is strongly recommended that users perform a diagnostic digest to verify this plasmid prior to use. For example, a double digest of the plasmid with BamHI and KpnI should result in two bands at 2kb and 5.8kb
How to cite: TAL2042 was a gift from Keith Joung (Addgene plasmid # 39400 ; http://n2t.net/addgene:39400 ; RRID:Addgene_39400)
