[The description below was written by a language model from this plasmid's Addgene catalogue record.]
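Description:
TAL2042 is a mammalian expression plasmid encoding the left half of a TALEN pair, designated eGFP-TALEN-22-Left, directed against a site in the eGFP reporter gene. It is built on the JDS74 TALEN expression backbone (about 6.4 kb without insert), which is propagated in E. coli as a high-copy plasmid under ampicillin selection. The vector type is listed as mammalian expression with T7, indicating that, besides CMV-driven expression in mammalian cells, a T7 promoter is available, typically used for in vitro transcription of the nuclease mRNA. The record does not list the replication origin or other backbone features in detail.

The insert is a roughly 1.3 kb array of TAL effector repeats, assembled by the FLASH method and cloned into the backbone through BsmBI sites that were destroyed in the process. BsmBI is a type IIS enzyme, so this allows seamless in-frame joining of the repeat array to flanking backbone-encoded sequences. The backbone supplies an N-terminal 3X Flag tag for detection and a C-terminal wild-type FokI nuclease domain. The expressed protein is therefore a Flag-tagged, sequence-specific DNA-binding array fused to FokI. Because FokI cleaves as a dimer, this construct is meant to be co-expressed with a matching right-hand TALEN that binds the opposite strand nearby, producing a double-strand break between the two half-sites. Such eGFP-targeted pairs are typically used to measure nuclease activity through disruption of eGFP fluorescence in reporter cells. The depositor notes that the repetitive TAL array is prone to recombination and recommends verifying plasmid integrity by diagnostic digest before use.
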