>Addgene plasmid #39400 | TAL2042 | depositor partial sequence | sequence record 49702 | TAL2042 sequence 1334 bps
GAACCTGACCCCAGACCAGGTAGTCGCAATCGCGAACAATAATGGGGGAAAGCAAGCCCTGGAAACCGTG
CAAAGGTTGTTGCCGGTCCTTTGTCAAGACCACGGCCTTACACCGGAGCAAGTCGTGGCCATTGCAAATA
ATAACGGTGGCAAACAGGCTCTTGAGACGGTTCAGAGACTTCTCCCAGTTCTCTGTCAAGCCCACGGGCT
GACTCCCGATCAAGTTGTAGCGATTGCGTCCAACGGTGGAGGGAAACAAGCATTGGAGACTGTCCAACGG
CTCCTTCCCGTGTTGTGTCAAGCCCACGGTTTGACGCCTGCACAAGTGGTCGCCATCGCCAACAACAACG
GCGGTAAGCAGGCGCTGGAAACAGTACAGCGCCTGCTGCCTGTACTGTGCCAGGATCATGGACTGACCCC
AGACCAGGTAGTCGCAATCGCGTCACATGACGGGGGAAAGCAAGCCCTGGAAACCGTGCAAAGGTTGTTG
CCGGTCCTTTGTCAAGACCACGGCCTTACACCGGAGCAAGTCGTGGCCATTGCATCCCACGACGGTGGCA
AACAGGCTCTTGAGACGGTTCAGAGACTTCTCCCAGTTCTCTGTCAAGCCCACGGGCTGACTCCCGATCA
AGTTGTAGCGATTGCGTCGCATGACGGAGGGAAACAAGCATTGGAGACTGTCCAACGGCTCCTTCCCGTG
TTGTGTCAAGCCCACGGTTTGACGCCTGCACAAGTGGTCGCCATCGCCTCCAATATTGGCGGTAAGCAGG
CGCTGGAAACAGTACAGCGCCTGCTGCCTGTACTGTGCCAGGATCATGGACTGACCCCAGACCAGGTAGT
CGCAATCGCGTCAAACGGAGGGGGAAAGCAAGCCCTGGAAACCGTGCAAAGGTTGTTGCCGGTCCTTTGT
CAAGACCACGGCCTTACACCGGAGCAAGTCGTGGCCATTGCATCCCACGACGGTGGCAAACAGGCTCTTG
AGACGGTTCAGAGACTTCTCCCAGTTCTCTGTCAAGCCCACGGGCTGACTCCCGATCAAGTTGTAGCGAT
TGCGTCGCATGACGGAGGGAAACAAGCATTGGAGACTGTCCAACGGCTCCTTCCCGTGTTGTGTCAAGCC
CACGGTTTGACGCCTGCACAAGTGGTCGCCATCGCCTCGAATGGCGGCGGTAAGCAGGCGCTGGAAACAG
TACAGCGCCTGCTGCCTGTACTGTGCCAGGATCATGGACTGACCCCAGACCAGGTAGTCGCAATCGCGAA
CAATAATGGGGGAAAGCAAGCCCTGGAAACCGTGCAAAGGTTGTTGCCGGTCCTTTGTCAAGACCACGGC
CTGA
