>Addgene plasmid #39400 | TAL2042 | addgene partial sequence | sequence record 52884 | JDS-TALEN-F 5'-TAGGGGTCGGTAAACAGTGG-3'
CGCTGCTGACTGTGGCGGGTGAGCTTAGGGGGCCTCCGCTCCAGCTCGACACCGGGCAGCTGCTGAAGAT
CGCGAAGAGAGGGGGAGTAACAGCGGTAGAGGCAGTGCACGCCTGGCGCAATGCGCTCACCGGGGCCCCC
TTGAACCTGACCCCAGACCAGGTAGTCGCAATCGCGAACAATAATGGGGGAAAGCAAGCCCTGGAAACCG
TGCAAAGGTTGTTGCCGGTCCTTTGTCAAGACCACGGCCTTACACCGGAGCAAGTCGTGGCCATTGCAAA
TAATAACGGTGGCAAACAGGCTCTTGAGACGGTTCAGAGACTTCTCCCAGTTCTCTGTCAAGCCCACGGG
CTGACTCCCGATCAAGTTGTAGCGATTGCGTCCAACGGTGGAGGGAAACAAGCATTGGAGACTGTCCAAC
GGCTCCTTCCCGTGTTGTGTCAAGCCCACGGTTTGACGCCTGCACAAGTGGTCGCCATCGCCAACAACAA
CGGCGGTAAGCAGGCGCTGGAAACAGTACAGCGCCTGCTGCCTGTACTGTGCCAGGATCATGGACTGACC
CCAGACCAGGTAGTCGCAATCGCGTCACATGACGGGGGAAAGCAAGCCCTGGAAACCGTGCAAAGGTTGT
TGCCGGTCCTTTGTCAAGACCACGGCCTTACACCGGAGCAAGTCGTGGCCATTGCATCCCACGACGGTGG
CAAACAGGCTCTTGAGACGGTTCAGAGACTTCTCCCAGTTCTCTGTCAAGCCCACGGGCTGACTCCCGAT
CAAGTTGTAGCGATTGCGTCGCATGACGGAGGGAAACAAGCATTGGAGACTGTCCAACGGCTCCTTCCCG
TGTTGTGTCAAGCCCACGGTTTGACGCCTGCACAAGTGGTCGCCATCGCCTCCAATATTGGCGGTAAGCA
GGCGCTGGAAACAGTACAGCGCCTGCTGCCTGTACTGTGCC
